>Addgene plasmid #240686 | pREC1010-Csp1 | addgene full sequence | sequence record 482344 | Addgene NGS Result
CTGACCCCAACCGCCCTGCGGCTGACCACCACCGATATTACCACCTGCCGGAGCGCCACCACCCTGACGA
CCACCCAGCATCTGCATGGTGCCGCCAACGTTCACCACGACTTCTGTGGTGTAGCGATCCTGACCGGATT
GATCGGTCCATTTACGGGTACGCAGCTGACCTTCGATATAAACCTGAGAACCTTTACGCAGATATTCGCT
GGCCACTTCTGCCAGTTTGCCGAACAGCACAACGCGGTGCCATTCAGTCTGCTCTTTCATCTCGCCGGTC
GCTTTATCACGCCAGGATTCGGAAGTAGCCAGCGTAATGTTGGCAACTGCGCCACCATTTGGCATGTAGC
GTACTTCCGGGTCCTGACCCAGATTACCAACGAGAATAACCTTGTTTACGCCTCTGCTGGCCATGTGTAT
TCTCCTGGATCCTTAAAACACCTCGCCCTCGTCAACAACCTCATACTCCGCTTCCACAGCTGGCGCAGCC
ATTTCTTCCTCCATCCAAGCGCGAGCACGGCGAGCTTGCTGCTCGGTCATAGAGTGCATGCCTTCAGCGC
CCACCGCACCACAAACAGCAGTCATACCCTCAGCCGGAGTGATGCCGAAGTGTTCGCAATATGGCTTGAA
GAGTTCGCGGATTGGCTGGAGATCCACTGGTTGCTCCGCCTGAGCGCGCACCTGTTCTGGCTGTTGCGCT
TGATCCATTTCCTCCGCAGCGTACATGCCCTGAAAAGTGTCCGGGAACGCGAGGCGCCAAGCAGCAGCCT
TCGCGCATTTTTCGATCATAACACCCGGCATTTTCGCCCAATTAGATTTGCCGGTGGAATAGTCGTCGAG
CGCCACCTCAGCATACGCAGTCTCGCGGCCATCCTTAAAGCGAACTTCCGCCCAACCACCGATGAGCTCC
TCACCCGCCTTTTTGTAGCACGCAGCACCACGTTTATGCACAACATCACCGTCACGCAGAACAACCACAC
CAGATTTGATACCATCATAGTTAGCATCACGACACGCGCGACGGTTAAAAACTTGATAGGAAGTAATCAT
AGAAGCTGGAGCACCGCCGTATTTCACCAGGTAAGCGTCTTTCACAAACGGATTCAGACGTTGAGTCTGA
CAGAGTTGCAGAAAGAGGCCCACCTCTTTTTCAGTAGCGTTCTCACAGATATAACGGCGAACATCGTCTG
GAGTAACTTGAACCGCCAGGCCAGAGTCGTCAGTGAACTTCACGATTTGGTTCATTCCAAACCTCCTTAA
AGTTAAACAAAATTATTTCGATCGAGTGCGGCCGCGGATCATGCAGGTGGCAAGCCGGACGGCACAATAC
ACCGATACCGTAAGCTGCGGGTGAAGAGCTATTCGTAAGGGACAGGTTGAAGCTACAACGGCTCACACTC
GCTCTTCACTTACAGCCGAAGGCGGTGTGCACACGGAAGTGTGCGGATGTACTTTGGAGCGGATTACGGG
TGCAGTATTCTGCATGCCCACTGTTTCTAACTCCCGGCGGGGACTCCCCGTCAGGCCGGAAAATATTTTC
CCGGATATGCTGCCGGCCGGCTTATCACCTGCTCTAGCCTCATATGAACGGTATTATTTTACAAACCGCT
CTTTCCATATCCTGCAGTATTCCGCAAATTCCCTGTCCTCCGGATTCACCTGCAGCACAAACTGAATTCT
TCCAAGGACAGAACATATATACCTCTGCTCCTCCACCGCATTCCCGGTCTCCTCCCTCAGCCTTTCAAGA
TGCCCTGTTACGCCATATTTCATGCAGTAATAGATTTCCTGCCGCAGTTTTTTACGGTAATCCCTGGAGA
CCTGGGGCTTTTCATTGACCACAATTCCCGTCACACTCTGGCGTACGCCGTCCTTCAGGAGCTTTGTTTT
CTTTTCATTTAAGGAAAATCCCATCGCCTCCAGATAGCTTTTTACCTTATGATAAACAGCGGCGGGATCA
AAATCTCCGGAAAAGGTCATGTCATCGCAGTATCTGGTGTATACGATCTGTCTCGCTTCACACCAGCGCC
TCATGGATTCATCAAAGGGGCGCATCACCAGATTGGAGATGGCCGGGGAAGCCGGAGAGCCCTGGGGCAG
GCGTTCCCGGCAGCAGCACAGGTTTGCCAGAAGCGCGGCGGCGGCCGGAGGAAACAGCGTATCCGGGAAG
GCGGCGCTGATAACCCTGGGAAAGAGAATACTGTCAAAAAAATGGCTGATATCCAGCTTGAGCACCTGCT
TTCTCCCGGTATGCGGCCCGGCATTGGCCAGGATGTCCGTGCCTTTCCGATAGGCCCTGGCGCAGTCCGA
TACGGGCCTTTGCTCCAGCACATGGTGCAGGATATTGCGCTGCACGGCCTTCAGTAGGCTGCAGGGAACC
ATAAGCGTCCTTGTCCCGCCATCCTTTTTTGTCAGAATCTCCTTATGGTAATTCTCCGCACCACGGTTGC
TGAGCATATAAAGACAGGCAAGCTGCTTTTCCCTGCTCATACCGGCGCTGTGAGGGACAAGATCCAGCGA
AAGGATAAAGTCCTGGCATTGTTCTTTGGTACAGTATTTCCAAAGTTGCGAATTTGACATATGTATATCT
CCTTCGAATTCGGATCCTAGAGGTTGCATAAAGCCTAAGGGGTAGGCCTTACTAGAGATAGCCATTTTTT
GCACTCCTGTATCCGCTTCTTGCAAGGCTGGACTTATCCCTATCAAACCGGACACTGCACTTTATGCTGG
TTATGCTGGCTGCATGGGGCATTAGTTGGGGAGCCAGATTTGTCATGGAGCAGGCCGTTCTGCTTTATGG
ATCAGGAAAAAACTATTTGTTCTTCAGTCATGGTACTGTTCTGATGTACCTGCTGTGTGTTTTCCTGGTA
TACCGCCGTTGGATAGCTCCGCTACCGGTCGTTGGTCAGATCAAGCTAATTCCCATGCATGGTGAAAACG
GGGGCGAAGAAGTTGTCCATATTGGCCACGTTTAAATCAAAACTGGTGAAACTCACCCAGGGATTGGCTG
AGACGAAAAACATATTCTCAATAAACCCTTTAGGGAAATAGGCCAGGTTTTCACCGTAACACGCCACATC
TTGCGAATATATGTGTAGAAACTGCCGGAAATCGTCGTGGTATTCACTCCAGAGCGATGAAAACGTTTCA
GTTTGCTCATGGAAAACGGTGTAACAAGGGTGAACACTATCCCATATCACCAGCTCACCGTCTTTCATTG
CCATACGTAATTACGGATGAGCATTCATCAGGCGGGCAAGAATGTGAATAAAGGCCGGATAAAACTTGTG
CTTATTTTTCTTTACGGTCTTTAAAAAGGCCGTAATATCCAGCAGATCCCCTTTATCCGCCAATTCGTCG
CCCCATGCCCCGACAGCACGAACTTCTGGTGTTCTCGCTTCTTAAAAAGAACGTCTTCGTTCTGCTTGGC
GTTATTTTTGCTTGGAAAAGTGGTCACTGATTGCAAAAAGGATGGCGCAACGTGGCAATGGGGGTAACCC
GTATACGCATCACGTCGAGATGCATTTTCATCGACTTGGCGCCTTTCTACATCACACCAAGCAGCCCACA
TTAAAATAAGAGAACCGTGAACTATGGATTTTTGCTTATTGAACGAGAAAAGTCAGATCTTCGTCCACGC
CGAGCCCTATGCAGTCTCCGATTATGTTAACCAGTATGTCGGTACGCACTCTATTCGCCTGCCCAAGGGC
GGGCGCCCGGCAGGCAGGCTGCACCACAGAATCTTCGGATGCCTCGATCTGTGTCGAATCAGCTACGGCG
GTAGCGTGAGGGTAATCTCGCCTGGATTAGAGACCTGTTATCATCTGCAAATAATACTCAAAGGCCATTG
CCTGTGGCGTGGCCATGGCCAGGAGCACTATTTTGCGCCGGGCGAACTATTGCTGCTCAATCCGGATGAC
CAAGCCGACCTGACCTATTCAGAAGATTGCGAGAAATTTATCGTTAAATTGCCCTCAGTGGTCCTTGATC
GGGCGTGCAGTGACAACAATTGGCACAAGCCGAGGGAGGGTATCCGTTTCGCCGCGCGACACAATCTCCA
GCAACTCGATGGCTTTATCAATCTACTCGGGTTAGTTTGTGACGAAGCGGAACATACAAAGTCGATGCCT
CGGGTCCAAGAGCACTATGCGGGGATCATCGCTTCCAAGCTGCTCGAAATGCTGGGCAGCAATGTCAGCC
GTGAAATTTTCAGCAAAGGTAACCCGTCTTTCGAGCGAGTCGTTCAATTCATTGAGGAGAATCTCAAACG
GAATATCAGCCTTGAGCGGTTAGCGGAGCTGGCGATGATGAGTCCACGCTCGCTCTACAATTTGTTCGAG
AAGCACGCCGGCACCACGCCGAAGAACTACATCCGCAACCGCAAGCTCGAAAGCATCCGCGCCTGCTTGA
ACGATCCCAGTGCCAATGTGCGTAGTATAACTGAGATAGCCCTAGACTACGGCTTCTTACATTTGGGACG
CTTCGCTGAAAACTATAGGAGCGCGTTCGGCGAGTTGCCTTCCGACACCCTGCGTCAATGCAAAAAGGAA
GTGGCTTGATTACGAACGTTTAATTAAAGGCATCAAATAAAACGAAAGGCTCAGTCGAAAGACTGGGCCT
TTCGTTTTATCTGTTGTTTGTCGGTGAACGCTCTCCTGAGTAGGACAAATCCGCCGCCCTAGACAGCTGG
GCGCGCCCTAACTGTCACGAACCCCTGCAATAACTGTCACGCCCCCCTGCAATAACTGTCACGAACCCCT
GCAATAACTGTCACGCCCCCAAACCTGCAAACCCAGCAGGGGCGGGGGCTGGCGGGGTGTTGGAAAAATC
CATCCATGATTATCTAAGAATAATCCACTAGGCGCGGTTATCAGCGCCCTTGTGGGGCGCTGCTGCCCTT
GCCCAATATGCCCGGCCAGAGGCCGGATAGCTGGTCTATTCGCTGCGCTAGGCTACACACCGCCCCACCG
CTGCGCGGCAGGGGGAAAGGCGGGCAAAGCCCGCTAAACCCCACACCAAACCCCGCAGAAATACGCTGGA
GCGCTTTTAGCCGCTTTAGCGGCCTTTCCCCCTACCCGAAGGGTGGGGGCGCGTGTGCAGCCCCGCAGGG
CCTGTCTCGGTCGATCATTCAGCCCGGCTCATCCTTCGGATCTAGCTACACTTTATGCTTCCGGCTCGTA
TAATGTGTGGGAATCGCTTGGTGGCCCGATGAAGAACGACAGGACTTTGCAGGCCATAGGCCGACAGCTC
AAGGCCATGGGCTGTGAGCGCTTCGATATCGGCGTCAGGGACGCCACCACCGGCCAGATGATGAACCGGG
AATGGTCAGCCGCCGAAGTGCTCCAGAACACGCCATGGCTCAAGCGGATGAATGCCCAGGGCAATGACGT
GTATATCAGGCCCGCCGAGCAGGAGCGGCATGGTCTGGTGCTGGTGGACGACCTCAGCGAGTTTGACCTG
GATGACATGAAAGCCGAGGGCCGGGAGCCTGCCCTGGTAGTGGAAACCAGCCCGAAGAACTATCAGGCAT
GGGTCAAGGTGGCCGACGCCGCAGGCGGTGAACTTCGGGGGCAGATTGCCCGGACGCTGGCCAGCGAGTA
CGACGCCGACCCGGCCAGCGCCGACAGCCGCCACTATGGCCGCTTGGCGGGCTTCACCAACCGCAAGGAC
AAGCACACCACCCGCGCCGGTTATCAGCCGTGGGTGCTGCTGCGTGAATCCAAGGGCAAGACCGCCACCG
CTGGCCCGGCGCTGGTGCAGCAGGCTGGCCAGCAGATCGAGCAGGCCCAGCGGCAGCAGGAGAAGGCCCG
CAGGCTGGCCAGCCTCGAACTGCCCGAGCGGCAGCTTAGCCGCCACCGGCGCACGGCGCTGGACGAGTAC
CGCAGCGAGATGGCCGGGCTGGTCAAGCGCTTCGGTGATGACCTCAGCAAGTGCGACTTTATCGCCGCGC
AGAAGCTGGCCAGCCGGGGCCGCAGTGCCGAGGAAATCGGCAAGGCCATGGCCGAGGCCAGCCCAGCGCT
GGCAGAGCGCAAGCCCGGCCACGAAGCGGATTACATCGAGCGCACCGTCAGCAAGGTCATGGGTCTGCCC
AGCGTCCAGCTTGCGCGGGCCGAGCTGGCACGGGCACCGGCACCCCGCCAGCGAGGCATGGACAGGGGCG
GGCCAGATTTCAGCATGTAGTGCTTGCGTTGGTACTCACGCCTGTTATACTATGAGTACTCACGCACAGA
AGGGGGTTTTATGGAATACGAAAAAAGCGCTTCAGGGTCGGTCTACCTGATCAAAAGTGACAAGGGCTAT
TGGTTGCCCGGTGGCTTTGGTTATACGTCAAACAAGGCCGAGGCTGGCCGCTTTTCAGTCGCTGATATGG
CCAGCCTTAACCTTGACGGCTGCACCTTGTCCTTGTTCCGCGAAGACAAGCCTTTCGGCCCCGGCAAGTT
TCTCGGTGACTGATATGAAAGACCAAAAGGACAAGCAGACCGGCGACCTGCTGGCCAGCCCTGACGCTGT
ACGCCAAGCGCGATATGCCGAGCGCATGAAGGCCAAAGGGATGCGTCAGCGCAAGTTCTGGCTGACCGAC
GACGAATACGAGGCGCTGCGCGAGTGCCTGGAAGAACTCAGAGCGGCGCAGGGCGGGGGTAGTGACCCCG
CCAGCGCCTAACCACCAACTGCCTGCAAAGGAGGCAATCAATGGCTACCCATAAGCCTATCAATATTCTG
GAGGCGTTCGCAGCAGCGCCGCCACCGCTGGACTACGTTTTGCCCAACATGGTGGCCGGTACGGTCGGGG
CGCTGGTGTCGCCCGGTGGTGCCGGTAAATCCATGCTGGCCCTGCAACTGGCCGCACAGATTGCAGGCGG
GCCGGATCTGCTGGAGGTGGGCGAACTGCCCACCGGCCCGGTGATCTACCTGCCCGCCGAAGACCCGCCC
ACCGCCATTCATCACCGCCTGCACGCCCTTGGGGCGCACCTCAGCGCCGAGGAACGGCAAGCCGTGGCTG
ACGGCCTGCTGATCCAGCCGCTGATCGGCAGCCTGCCCAACATCATGGCCCCGGAGTGGTTCGACGGCCT
CAAGCGCGCCGCCGAGGGCCGCCGCCTGATGGTGCTGGACACGCTGCGCCGGTTCCACATCGAGGAAGAA
AACGCCAGCGGCCCCATGGCCCAGGTCATCGGTCGCATGGAGGCCATCGCCGCCGATACCGGGTGCTCTA
TCGTGTTCCTGCACCATGCCAGCAAGGGCGCGGCCATGATGGGCGCAGGCGACCAGCAGCAGGCCAGCCG
GGGCAGCTCGGTACTGGTCGATAACATCCGCTGGCAGTCCTACCTGTCGAGCATGACCAGCGCCGAGGCC
GAGGAATGGGGTGTGGACGACGACCAGCGCCGGTTCTTCGTCCGCTTCGGTGTGAGCAAGGCCAACTATG
GCGCACCGTTCGCTGATCGGTGGTTCAGGCGGCATGACGGCGGGGTGCTCAAGCCCGCCGTGCTGGAGAG
GCAGCGCAAGAGCAAGGGGGTGCCCCGTGGTGAAGCCTAAGAACAAGCACAGCCTCAGCCACGTCCGGCA
CGACCCGGCGCACTGTCTGGCCCCCGGCCTGTTCCGTGCCCTCAAGCGGGGCGAGCGCAAGCGCAGCAAG
CTGGACGTGACGTATGACTACGGCGACGGCAAGCGGATCGAGTTCAGCGGCCCGGAGCCGCTGGGCGCTG
ATGATCTGCGCATCCTGCAAGGGCTGGTGGCCATGGCTGGGCCTAATGGCCTAGTGCTTGGCCCGGAACC
CAAGACCGAAGGCGGACGGCAGCTCCGGCTGTTCCTGGAACCCAAGTGGGAGGCCGTCACCGCTGATGCC
ATGGTGGTCAAAGGTAGCTATCGGGCGCTGGCAAAGGAAATCGGGGCAGAGGTCGATAGTGGTGGGGCGC
TCAAGCACATACAGGACTGCATCGAGCGCCTTTGGAAGGTATCCATCATCGCCCAGAATGGCCGCAAGCG
GCAGGGGTTTCGGCTGCTGTCGGAGTACGCCAGCGACGAGGCGGACGGGCGCCTGTACGTGGCCCTGAAC
CCCTTGATCGCGCAGGCCGTCATGGGTGGCGGCCAGCATGTGCGCATCAGCATGGACGAGGTGCGGGCGC
TGGACAGCGAAACCGCCCGCCTGCTGCACCAGCGGCTGTGTGGCTGGATCGACCCCGGCAAAACCGGCAA
GGCTTCCATAGATACCTTGTGCGGCTATGTCTGGCCGTCAGAGGCCAGTGGTTCGACCATGCGCAAGCGC
CGCCAGCGGGTGCGCGAGGCGTTGCCGGAGCTGGTCGCGCTGGGCTGGACGGTAACCGAGTTCGCGGCGG
GCAAGTACGACATCACCCGGCCCAAGGCGGCAGGCTGAGGCCGGCCTACGGCCAGCCTCGCAGAGCAGGA
TTCCCGTTGAGCACCGCCAGGTGCGAATAAGGGACAGTGAAGAAGGAACACCCGCTCGCGGGTGGGCCTA
CTTCACCTATCCTGCCCGGCTGACGCCGTTGGATACACCAAGGAAAGTCTACACGAACCCTTTGGCAAAA
TCCTGTATATCGTGCGAAAAAGGATGGATATACCGAAAAAATCGCTATAATGACCCCGAAGCAGGGTTAT
GCAGCGGAAAAGGACAACGCGCGGACCGCGGTCCAATTAATTATTAGAAAAATTCATCCAGCATCAGATG
AAATTGCAGTTTGTTCATATCCGGATTATCAATGCCATATTTCTGAAACAGACGTTTTTGCAGGCTCGGG
CTAAATTCGCCCAGGCAGTTCCACAGAATGGCCAGATCCTGATAACGATCCGCAATGCCCACACGGCCCA
CATCAATGCAGCCAATCAGTTTGCCTTCATCGAAAATCAGGTTATCCAGGCTAAAATCGCCGTGGGTCAC
CACGCTATCCGGGCTAAACGGCAGCAGTTTATGCATTTCTTTCCACACCTGTTCCACCGGCCAGCCGTTA
CGTTCATCATCAAAATCGCTCGCATCCACCAGGCCGTTGTTCATACGGCTCTGCGCCTGGGCCAGACGAA
ACACACGATCGCTGTTAAACGGGCAGTTGCACACCGGAATGCTATGCAGACGACGCAGAAACACGGCCAG
CGCATCCACAATGTTTTCGCCGCTATCCGGATATTCTTCCAGCACCTGAAACGCGGTTTTGCCCGGAATC
GCGGTGGTCAGCAGCCACGCATCATCCGGGGTGCGAATAAAATGTTTAATGGTCGGCAGCGGCATAAATT
CGGTCAGCCAGTTCAGACGCACCATTTCATCGGTCACATCGTTCGCCACGCTGCCTTTGCCATGTTTCAG
AAACAGTTCCGGCGCATCCGGTTTGCCATACAGACGATAAATGGTCGCGCCGCTCTGACCCACGTTATCA
CGCGCCCATTTATAGCCATACAGATCCGCATCCATGTTGCTGTTCAGACGCGGACGGCTACAGCTCGTTT
CACGCTGAATATGGCTCATAACACCCCTTGTATTACTGTTTATGTAAGCAGACAGTTTTATTGTTCATGA
TGATATATTTTTATCTTGTGCAATGTAACATCAGAGATTTTGAGACACAAATTTAAATCGTAATTATTGG
GGACCCCTGGATTCTCACCAATAAAAAACGCCCGGCGGCAACCGAGCGTTCTGAACAAATCCAGATGGAG
TTCTGAGGTCATTACTGGATCTATCAACAGGAGTCCAAGACTAGTCGCCAGGGTTTTCCCAGTCACGACG
CGGCCGCAAGCTTGCATGCCTGCAGGTCGACTCTAGATCAGAACGGAATGTCATCATCAAAGTCCATCGG
CGGCTCGTTAGACGGCGCTGCCGGAGCGGACTGCTGCGGGCGAGACTGCGCGCCGCCGCTGAACTGATTG
CCACCCTGCGGCTGCTGAGG
Features (pLannotate 1.2.2; 17 found; start..end, strand, type, name):
   2614..2694    -  promoter       Pm promoter: The bacterial Pm promoter is activated by XylS in the presence of benzoate or m-toluate (Marqués et al., 1999).
   2706..2966    +  CDS            YPRA_ECOLX (fragment): Protein predicted: Swiss-Prot protein existence level 4. From Escherichia coli.
   2928..3333    -  CDS            CmR (fragment): chloramphenicol acetyltransferase; cat; confers resistance to chloramphenicol
   3594..4559    +  CDS            XylS: XylS regulator encoded by the Pseudomonas putida TOL plasmid pWWO; xylS; stimulates transcription from the Pm promoter in the presence of aromatic compounds such as m-toluate or benzoate
   4584..4670    +  terminator     rrnB T1 terminator: Escherichia coli rrnB; transcription terminator T1 from the E. coli rrnB gene
   4708..5102    -  rep_origin     RSF1010 oriV: replication origin of the broad-host-range plasmid RSF1010; requires the RSF1010 RepA/B/C proteins for replication (Scholz et al., 1989)
   5157..5185    +  promoter       lac UV5 promoter (fragment): E. coli lac promoter with an "up" mutation
   5209..6180    +  CDS            RSF1010 RepB: replication protein B of the broad-host-range plasmid RSF1010 (Scholz et al., 1989); repB
   6623..6697    +  ncRNA          Plasmid R1162: Accession: RF00043 - R1162-like plasmid antisense RNA
   6691..7530    +  CDS            RSF1010 RepA: replication protein A of the broad-host-range plasmid RSF1010 (Scholz et al., 1989); repA
   7517..8368    +  CDS            RSF1010 RepC (fragment): replication protein C of the broad-host-range plasmid RSF1010 (Scholz et al., 1989); repC
   8379..8487    -  oriT           oriT: incP origin of transfer
   8657..9469    -  CDS            aphA1: KKA1_ECOLX - Also known as nptI. Protein inferred from homology: Swiss-Prot protein existence level 3. Resistance to kanamycin and structurally-related aminoglycosides, including amikacin. From Escherichia coli.
   9601..9695    -  terminator     lambda t0 terminator: transcription terminator from phage lambda
   9706..9730    -  CDS            lacZα (fragment): LacZα fragment of β-galactosidase; lacZ fragment
   9738..9767    -  misc_feature   MCS (fragment): pUC18/19 multiple cloning site
   9771..414     -  CDS            ssb (across the origin): SSB_ECOLI - Also known as exrB, lexC. Experimental evidence at protein level: Swiss-Prot protein existence level 1. Plays an important role in DNA replication, recombination and repair. Binds to ssDNA and to an array of partner proteins to recruit them to their sites of action during DNA metabolism. Acts as a sliding platform that migrates on DNA via reptation. SSB or its 10 C-terminal amino acids stimulates the ATPase activity of RadD (PubMed:27519413). From Escherichia coli (strain K12).
