[The description below was written by a language model from this plasmid's Addgene catalogue record and pLannotate feature annotations shown in this document.]
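Description:
pREC1010-Csp1 is a low-copy, broad-host-range bacterial expression plasmid derived from the pORTMAGE-Ec1 backbone and built for retron-mediated recombineering. It replicates from the RSF1010 oriV, which depends on the plasmid-encoded RepA, RepB and RepC proteins that are annotated alongside it (with the R1162-like antisense regulatory RNA). This self-contained replication system allows maintenance in many different bacteria. An incP oriT is also annotated, which allows conjugative mobilisation when transfer functions are supplied by a donor. Selection is by kanamycin through aphA1 (nptI). A partial chloramphenicol acetyltransferase fragment and small lacZα and MCS remnants are also detected and appear to be leftovers from earlier cloning steps.

The payload is a synthetic "recombitron" of about 2.7 kb comprising the Csp1 retron reverse transcriptase, the Csp1 non-coding RNA, the single-stranded annealing protein CspRecT and the E. coli single-stranded DNA-binding protein (EcSSB). It is driven by the Pm promoter, which is activated by the co-encoded XylS regulator in the presence of m-toluate or benzoate. The ncRNA carries a SapI-flanked stuffer, so a user-defined editing donor can be inserted by type IIS cloning. The reverse transcriptase then converts that part of the ncRNA into single-stranded donor DNA inside the cell, and CspRecT and SSB promote its incorporation into the genome. The automated annotation identifies only ssb within this cassette, lying on the reverse strand downstream of Pm and followed by the lambda t0 terminator. The RT, ncRNA and CspRecT are not called, but presumably occupy the unannotated stretch between Pm and ssb. The associated work uses such plasmids for genome editing across phylogenetically distinct bacteria.
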