Addgene plasmid #240686: pREC1010-Csp1
Purpose: RSF1010 origin of replication plasmid containing Csp1 recombitron with a SapI flanked stuffer in the ncRNA expressed by Pm promoter
Depositing lab: Seth Shipman. Depositing organization: J. David Gladstone Institutes. Publication: Genome editing of phylogenetically distinct bacteria using cross-species retron-mediated recombineering. Gonzalez-Delgado A, Bonillo-Lopez L, Johnson MS, Knodlseder N, Ko CC, Lekbach Y, Oh JH, Selvakumar H, Wold MC, Yu Z, Aragon V, Gralnick JA, Guell M, Hatfull GF, Keitz BK, Koskella B, Mutalik VK, van Pijkeren JP, Shipman SL. Nat Biotechnol. 2026 Apr 23. doi: 10.1038/s41587-026-03076-6. PubMed 42026131.
Backbone
  Vector backbone: pORTMAGE-Ec1
  Backbone manufacturer: George Church (Addgene #138474)
  Vector type: Bacterial Expression
Growth in bacteria
  Bacterial resistance: Kanamycin, 50 μg/mL
  Growth temperature: 37°C
  Growth strain: DH5alpha
  Copy number: Low Copy
Gene/Insert
  Gene/Insert name: Csp1 RT, Csp1 ncRNA, CspRecT and EcSSB
  Species: Synthetic
  Insert size (bp): 2716
  Mutation: WT
  Cloning method: Gibson Cloning
Terms and licenses: Academic/Nonprofit Terms; Industry Terms: Not Available to Industry
Depositor comments: Please visit https://doi.org/10.1101/2025.06.16.660010 for bioRxiv preprint.
How to cite: pREC1010-Csp1 was a gift from Seth Shipman (Addgene plasmid # 240686 ; http://n2t.net/addgene:240686 ; RRID:Addgene_240686)
